Addgene plasmid #50909: pcDNA3.1 Flag YFP hNKCC1 C723S C724V W733C (NT547)
Purpose: Expresses human NKCC1 C723S C724V W733C mutant with an N-terminal 3xFLAG-YFP tag in mammalian cells. cDNA is synthetic, containing convenient restriction sites.
Depositing lab: Biff Forbush. Depositing organization: Yale University. Publication: Molecular Motions Involved in Na-K-Cl Cotransporter-mediated Ion Transport and Transporter Activation Revealed by Internal Crosslinking between Transmembrane Domains 10 and 11/12. Monette MY, Somasekharan S, Forbush B. J Biol Chem. 2014 Jan 22. 10.1074/jbc.M113.542258 PubMed 24451383.
Backbone
  Vector backbone: pcDNA 3.1 neo
  Backbone manufacturer: Life Technologies
  Backbone size w/o insert (bp): 5316
  Vector type: Mammalian Expression
  Selectable markers: Neomycin (select with G418)
Growth in bacteria
  Bacterial resistance: Ampicillin, 100 μg/mL
  Growth temperature: 37°C
  Growth strain: DH5alpha
  Copy number: High Copy
Gene/Insert
  Gene/Insert name: human NKCC1 (synthetic) (alt names: Slc12A2 (synthetic); Na-K-Cl cotransporter)
  Species: H. sapiens (human), Synthetic
  Insert size (bp): 4479
  Mutation: C723S C724V W733C in hNKCC1 in NT17
  Entrez Gene: SLC12A2 (a.k.a. BSC, BSC-2, BSC2, CCC1, KILQS, NKCC1, PPP1R141)
  Promoter: CMV
  Tag / fusion protein: 3x Flag (N terminal on insert); YFP (N terminal on insert)
  Cloning method: Restriction Enzyme; 5′ cloning site NheI (not destroyed); 3′ cloning site PmeI (not destroyed)
  Sequencing primers: 5′ CMV-F; 3′ BGH-rev
Terms and licenses: Academic/Nonprofit Terms; Industry Terms: Not Available to Industry
Depositor comments: Plasmid constructed from pcDNA3.1 Flag YFP hNKCC1 WT (NT17). See Addgene plasmid# 49085 (http://www.addgene.org/49085/) for plasmid map of wild-type construct.
How to cite: pcDNA3.1 Flag YFP hNKCC1 C723S C724V W733C (NT547) was a gift from Biff Forbush (Addgene plasmid # 50909 ; http://n2t.net/addgene:50909 ; RRID:Addgene_50909)
