[The description below was written by a language model from this plasmid's Addgene catalogue record and pLannotate feature annotations shown in this document.]
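Description:
pcDNA3.1 Flag YFP hNKCC1 C723S C724V W733C (NT547) is a mammalian expression plasmid built on the pcDNA3.1 neo backbone, about 9.8 kb in total. It is propagated in E. coli through a high-copy ColE1/pUC-type origin with ampicillin selection (AmpR under its own bla promoter), and it also carries an f1 origin. For mammalian cells, an SV40 early promoter drives the neomycin phosphotransferase gene, terminated by an SV40 polyadenylation signal, allowing G418 selection of stable transfectants. The annotation also picks up several short fragments (ble, lacI, a truncated HIV-1 LTR match just downstream of the CMV promoter, a bom fragment). These appear to be backbone remnants or incidental similarity hits rather than functional elements.

The payload is a single fusion open reading frame placed between the CMV enhancer/promoter and the bovine growth hormone polyadenylation signal, with a T7 promoter immediately upstream. It encodes a 3xFLAG epitope (with an enterokinase site), then a yellow fluorescent protein that the annotation identifies as mCitrine, then human NKCC1 (SLC12A2), the Na-K-Cl cotransporter that carries out electroneutral sodium, potassium and chloride transport and contributes to ion balance and cell volume regulation. The NKCC1 cDNA is synthetic, designed with convenient restriction sites, and the insert sits between NheI and PmeI sites. This version derives from the wild-type NT17 construct and carries three substitutions: C723S, C724V and W733C. The N-terminal tags permit immunodetection or purification and fluorescence visualisation of the transporter. The associated study used internal crosslinking between transmembrane domains 10 and 11/12 to probe the motions behind ion transport and transporter activation, which suggests these cysteine changes served that purpose, although the record does not describe the role of each mutation.
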