Features (pLannotate 1.2.2; 22 found; start..end, strand, type, name):
     31..96      +  CDS            3xFLAG: three tandem FLAG® epitope tags, followed by an enterokinase cleavage site
    109..822     +  CDS            mCitrine: mCitrine is a basic (constitutively fluorescent) yellow fluorescent protein published in 2001, derived from Aequorea victoria.
    829..4464    +  CDS            SLC12A2: S12A2_HUMAN - Also known as NKCC1. Experimental evidence at protein level: Swiss-Prot protein existence level 1. Cation-chloride cotransporter which mediates the electroneutral transport of chloride, potassium and/or sodium ions across the membrane. Plays a vital role in the regulation of ionic balance and cell volume. From Homo sapiens (Human).
   4501..4725    +  polyA_signal   bGH poly(A) signal: bovine growth hormone polyadenylation signal
   4729..4750    +  promoter       SV40 promoter (fragment): SV40 enhancer and early promoter
   4771..5199    +  rep_origin     f1 ori (sequence partly withheld): f1 bacteriophage origin of replication; arrow indicates direction of (+) strand synthesis
   5213..5542    +  promoter       SV40 promoter: SV40 enhancer and early promoter
   5609..6400    +  CDS            neo: KKA2_KLEPN - Also known as kan, nptII. Experimental evidence at protein level: Swiss-Prot protein existence level 1. Resistance to kanamycin, neomycin, paromomycin, ribostamycin, butirosin and gentamicin B. From Klebsiella pneumoniae.
   6424..6582    +  CDS            ble (fragment): BLE_KLEPN - Experimental evidence at protein level: Swiss-Prot protein existence level 1. Binding protein with a strong affinity to the bleomycin family of antibiotics. Binds to CL990; an antimitotic-antibiotic compound. From Klebsiella pneumoniae.
   6577..6698    +  polyA_signal   SV40 poly(A) signal: SV40 polyadenylation signal
   6771..6787    -  protein_bind   lac operator: The lac repressor binds to the lac operator to inhibit transcription in E. coli. This inhibition can be relieved by adding lactose or isopropyl-β-D-thiogalactopyranoside (IPTG). lac repressor encoded by lacI
   6795..6825    -  promoter       lac promoter: promoter for the E. coli lac operon
   6840..6861    -  protein_bind   CAP binding site: CAP binding activates transcription in the presence of cAMP. E. coli catabolite activator protein
   6874..6966    -  CDS            lacI (fragment): lac repressor; lacI; The lac repressor binds to the lac operator to inhibit transcription in E. coli. This inhibition can be relieved by adding lactose or isopropyl-β-D-thiogalactopyranoside (IPTG).
   7149..7734    -  rep_origin     ori: high-copy-number ColE1/pMB1/pBR322/pUC origin of replication
   7905..8765    -  CDS            AmpR: β-lactamase; bla; confers resistance to ampicillin, carbenicillin, and related antibiotics
   8766..8870    -  promoter       AmpR promoter: bla
   8929..8981    -  misc_feature   bom (fragment): basis of mobility region from pBR322
   9136..9515    +  enhancer       CMV enhancer: human cytomegalovirus immediate early enhancer
   9516..9719    +  promoter       CMV promoter: human cytomegalovirus (CMV) immediate early promoter
   9715..9748    +  LTR            5' LTR (truncated) (fragment): truncated 5' long terminal repeat (LTR) from HIV-1
   9764..9782    +  promoter       T7 promoter: promoter for bacteriophage T7 RNA polymerase
>Addgene plasmid #50909 | pcDNA3.1 Flag YFP hNKCC1 C723S C724V W733C (NT547) | depositor full sequence | sequence record 76382 | Full Sequence
GCTAGCCCGGGCACGGCCGCCACCATGGGAGACTACAAAGACCATGACGGTGATTATAAAGATCACGACA
TCGACTACAAGGATGACGATGACAAGGGTGACCCTACCGTCAGCAAGGGCGAGGAGCTGTTCACCGGGGT
GGTGCCCATCCTGGTCGAGCTGGACGGCGACGTAAACGGCCACAAGTTCAGCGTGTCCGGCGAGGGCGAG
GGCGATGCCACCTACGGCAAGCTGACCCTGAAGTTCATCTGCACCACCGGCAAGCTGCCCGTGCCCTGGC
CCACCCTCGTGACCACCTTCGGCTACGGCCTGATGTGCTTCGCCCGCTACCCCGACCACATGAAGCAGCA
CGACTTCTTCAAGTCCGCCATGCCCGAAGGCTACGTCCAGGAGCGCACCATCTTCTTCAAGGACGACGGC
AACTACAAGACCCGCGCCGAGGTGAAGTTCGAGGGCGACACCCTGGTGAACCGCATCGAGCTGAAGGGCA
TCGACTTCAAGGAGGACGGCAACATCCTAGGGCACAAGCTGGAGTACAACTACAACAGCCACAACGTTTA
TATCATGGCCGACAAGCAGAAGAACGGCATCAAGGTGAACTTCAAGATCCGCCACAACATCGAGGACGGC
AGCGTGCAGCTCGCCGACCACTACCAGCAGAACACCCCCATCGGCGACGGCCCCGTGCTGCTGCCCGACA
ACCACTACCTGAGCTACCAGTCCAAACTGAGCAAAGACCCCAACGAGAAGCGCGATCACATGGTCCTGCT
GGAGTTCGTGACCGCCGCCGGGATCACTCTCGGCATGGACGAGCTCTACAAGGGTGACCTGGAGCCGAGG
CCCACGGCTCCTAGCTCCGGCGCGCCAGGCCTCGCCGGAGTCGGCGAAACGCCGAGCGCCGCTGCGCTGG
CCGCAGCCAGGGTGGAACTGCCCGGAACCGCTGTGCCCTCGGTGCCGGAGGATGCTGCGCCCGCGAGCCG
GGACGGGGGCGGGGTCCGCGATGAGGGACCAGCCGCCGCCGGTGACGGCCTGGGCAGACCCTTGGGGCCT
ACCCCGAGCCAGAGCCGTTTCCAGGTGGACCTCGTTTCCGAGAACGCAGGGCGGGCTGCTGCTGCGGCGG
CGGCGGCTGCTGCGGCCGCCGCCGCTGCTGGTGCCGGGGCGGGGGCCAAGCAGACTCCTGCCGACGGGGA
AGCCAGCGGCGAGAGCGAGCCAGCTAAAGGCAGCGAGGAAGCCAAAGGCCGCTTCCGCGTTAACTTCGTA
GATCCTGCTGCCAGCTCGTCCGCAGAAGATAGCCTGTCAGATGCCGCCGGGGTCGGAGTCGATGGACCCA
ACGTGAGCTTCCAGAACGGCGGGGACACGGTACTGAGCGAGGGCAGCAGCCTCCATTCCGGTGGCGGCGG
CGGCTCCGGCCACCACCAGCACTACTATTATGATACCCACACCAACACCTACTATCTGCGCACCTTCGGC
CACAACACAATGGACGCGGTACCCAGGATCGACCACTACCGGCACACAGCCGCGCAGCTCGGCGAGAAGC
TGCTCCGGCCTAGCCTGGCCGAGCTGCATGACGAGCTGGAAAAGGAACCTTTTGAGGATGGCTTTGCAAA
TGGGGAAGAAAGCACTCCAACACGTGATGCTGTGGTCACGTACACGGCCGAAAGTAAAGGAGTCGTGAAG
TTTGGCTGGATCAAGGGTGTACTAGTACGTTGTATGTTAAACATTTGGGGTGTGATGCTTTTCATTCGTC
TCTCATGGATTGTGGGACAAGCTGGAATTGGTCTATCAGTCCTTGTAATAATGATGGCTACTGTTGTGAC
AACTATCACAGGATTGTCCACTAGCGCCATCGCAACTAATGGATTTGTAAGGGGAGGCGGCGCATATTAT
TTAATATCTAGAAGTCTAGGGCCTGAATTTGGTGGTGCCATTGGTCTAATCTTCGCCTTTGCCAACGCTG
TTGCTGTTGCTATGTATGTGGTTGGATTTGCAGAAACCGTGGTGGAGTTGCTGAAAGAACATTCCATTCT
TATGATAGATGAAATCAATGACATCCGGATTATTGGAGCCATTACAGTCGTGATTCTTTTAGGTATCTCA
GTAGCCGGTATGGAGTGGGAAGCAAAAGCTCAGATTGTTCTTTTGGTGATCCTACTTCTTGCTATTGGTG
ATTTCGTCATAGGAACATTTATCCCACTCGAGAGCAAGAAGCCAAAAGGGTTTTTTGGCTATAAATCTGA
AATCTTTAATGAGAACTTTGGCCCCGATTTTCGAGAAGAAGAAACTTTCTTTTCTGTATTTGCCATCTTT
TTTCCTGCTGCAACTGGAATTCTGGCTGGCGCAAATATCTCAGGTGATCTTGCAGATCCTCAGTCAGCCA
TACCCAAAGGAACACTCCTAGCCATTTTAATTACTACATTGGTTTATGTAGGAATTGCCGTGTCTGTAGG
TTCTTGTGTCGTACGCGATGCCACTGGTAATGTTAATGACACTATCGTAACAGAGCTAACAAACTGTACT
AGCGCAGCCTGCAAATTAAACTTTGATTTTTCATCTTGTGAATCCAGTCCTTGTAGCTACGGCCTAATGA
ACAACTTTCAGGTAATGAGTATGGTGTCAGGATTTACACCACTAATTTCCGCGGGCATATTCTCTGCCAC
TCTTTCTAGCGCATTAGCATCCCTAGTGAGTGCTCCCAAGATATTTCAGGCCCTATGTAAAGACAACATC
TACCCCGCTTTCCAGATGTTTGCTAAAGGTTATGGGAAAAATAATGAGCCATTACGTGGCTACATCTTAA
CATTCTTAATTGCACTTGGATTCATCTTAATTGCCGAACTGAATGTTATTGCACCAATTATCTCAAACTT
CTTCCTTGCCAGCTATGCCCTCATCAATTTTTCAGTATTCCATGCTTCACTGGCAAAAAGCCCAGGATGG
CGACCGGCATTTAAATACTACAATATGTGGATCTCACTTCTTGGAGCAATTCTTTCTGTGATAGTAATGT
TCGTCATTAACTGGTGTGCTGCTTTGCTAACCTACGTGATAGTCCTTGGTCTCTATATTTATGTTACCTA
CAAAAAACCCGATGTGAATTGGGGATCCTCTACACAAGCCCTGACTTACCTCAATGCCCTGCAACATAGT
ATTAGGCTTTCTGGCGTGGAGGACCATGTGAAAAACTTTAGGCCACAGTGTCTTGTTATGACAGGAGCGC
CAAACTCACGGCCGGCCTTACTTCATCTTGTTCACGATTTCACAAAAAATGTTGGTTTGATGATCTGTGG
ACACGTACACATGGGACCACGCAGACAAGCCATGAAAGAAATGTCCATCGACCAAGCCAAATATCAGCGC
TGGCTTATTAAGAACAAAATGAAGGCTTTTTATGCACCAGTACATGCAGATGACCTCAGAGAAGGGGCCC
AATACTTGATGCAGGCTGCTGGCCTGGGCCGTATGAAGCCAAACACACTAGTCCTTGGATTTAAGAAAGA
TTGGTTGCAAGCAGATATGAGGGATGTGGATATGTACATAAACTTATTTCACGATGCTTTTGACATACAA
TATGGCGTAGTGGTTATTCGCCTAAAAGAAGGTCTGGATATTAGTCACCTGCAGGGACAAGAAGAATTAT
TGTCATCACAAGAGAAATCTCCTGGCACCAAGGATGTCGTAGTAAGTGTGGAATATAGTAAAAAGTCCGA
TTTAGATACTTCGAAACCCCTCAGTGAAAAACCAATTACCCATAAAGTCGAGGAAGAAGATGGCAAGACT
GCAACTCAACCACTGTTGAAAAAAGAATCCAAAGGCCCTATTGTGCCTTTGAATGTAGCTGACCAAAAGC
TTCTTGAAGCTAGTACACAGTTTCAGAAAAAACAAGGAAAGAATACTATTGATGTCTGGTGGCTTTTTGA
TGACGGAGGTCTGACCTTATTGATACCTTACCTTCTGACGACCAAGAAAAAATGGAAAGACTGTAAGATC
AGAGTATTCATTGGTGGAAAGATAAACAGAATAGACCATGACCGGAGAGCGATGGCTACTTTACTGAGCA
AGTTCAGAATCGATTTTTCTGACATCATGGTTCTAGGAGACATCAATACCAAACCAAAGAAAGAAAACAT
TATAGCTTTCGAGGAAATCATTGAGCCATACAGACTTCACGAAGATGATAAAGAGCAAGATATCGCAGAT
AAAATGAAAGAAGATGAACCCTGGCGAATAACAGATAATGAATTGGAGCTGTATAAGACCAAGACATACC
GGCAGATCAGGTTAAATGAGTTATTAAAGGAACATTCAAGCACAGCTAACATTATTGTGATGAGTTTACC
GGTCGCACGAAAGGGTGCCGTTTCTAGTGCTCTCTACATGGCATGGTTAGAAGCACTATCTAAGGATCTA
CCACCAATCCTACTAGTTCGTGGGAATCATCAGAGTGTCCTTACCTTCTATTCATAATTAATTAAGTTTA
AACCCGCTGATCAGCCTCGACTGTGCCTTCTAGTTGCCAGCCATCTGTTGTTTGCCCCTCCCCCGTGCCT
TCCTTGACCCTGGAAGGTGCCACTCCCACTGTCCTTTCCTAATAAAATGAGGAAATTGCATCGCATTGTC
TGAGTAGGTGTCATTCTATTCTGGGGGGTGGGGTGGGGCAGGACAGCAAGGGGGAGGATTGGGAAGACAA
TAGCAGGCATGCTGGGGATGCGGTGGGCTCTATGGCTTCTGAGGCGGAAAGAACCAGCTGGGGCTCTAGG
GGGTATCCCC
[124 nt withheld, positions 4771-4894]
C
[91 nt withheld, positions 4896-4986]
A
[49 nt withheld, positions 4988-5036]
CCTTTGACGTTGGAGTCCACGTTCTTT
[37 nt withheld, positions 5064-5100]
ACCCTATCTCGGTCTATTCTTTTGATTTATAAGGGATTTTGCCGATTTCGGCCTATTGGTTAAAAAATGA
GCTGATTTAACAAAAATTTAACGCGAATTAATTCTGTGGAATGTGTGTCAGTTAGGGTGTGGAAAGTCCC
CAGGCTCCCCAGCAGGCAGAAGTATGCAAAGCATGCATCTCAATTAGTCAGCAACCAGGTGTGGAAAGTC
CCCAGGCTCCCCAGCAGGCAGAAGTATGCAAAGCATGCATCTCAATTAGTCAGCAACCATAGTCCCGCCC
CTAACTCCGCCCATCCCGCCCCTAACTCCGCCCAGTTCCGCCCATTCTCCGCCCCATGGCTGACTAATTT
TTTTTATTTATGCAGAGGCCGAGGCCGCCTCTGCCTCTGAGCTATTCCAGAAGTAGTGAGGAGGCTTTTT
TGGAGGCCTAGGCTTTTGCAAAAAGCTCCCGGGAGCTTGTATATCCATTTTCGGATCTGATCAAGAGACA
GGATGAGGATCGTTTCGCATGATTGAACAAGATGGATTGCACGCAGGTTCTCCGGCCGCTTGGGTGGAGA
GGCTATTCGGCTATGACTGGGCACAACAGACAATCGGCTGCTCTGATGCCGCCGTGTTCCGGCTGTCAGC
GCAGGGGCGCCCGGTTCTTTTTGTCAAGACCGACCTGTCCGGTGCCCTGAATGAACTGCAGGACGAGGCA
GCGCGGCTATCGTGGCTGGCCACGACGGGCGTTCCTTGCGCAGCTGTGCTCGACGTTGTCACTGAAGCGG
GAAGGGACTGGCTGCTATTGGGCGAAGTGCCGGGGCAGGATCTCCTGTCATCTCACCTTGCTCCTGCCGA
GAAAGTATCCATCATGGCTGATGCAATGCGGCGGCTGCATACGCTTGATCCGGCTACCTGCCCATTCGAC
CACCAAGCGAAACATCGCATCGAGCGAGCACGTACTCGGATGGAAGCCGGTCTTGTCGATCAGGATGATC
TGGACGAAGAGCATCAGGGGCTCGCGCCAGCCGAACTGTTCGCCAGGCTCAAGGCGCGCATGCCCGACGG
CGAGGATCTCGTCGTGACCCATGGCGATGCCTGCTTGCCGAATATCATGGTGGAAAATGGCCGCTTTTCT
GGATTCATCGACTGTGGCCGGCTGGGTGTGGCGGACCGCTATCAGGACATAGCGTTGGCTACCCGTGATA
TTGCTGAAGAGCTTGGCGGCGAATGGGCTGACCGCTTCCTCGTGCTTTACGGTATCGCCGCTCCCGATTC
GCAGCGCATCGCCTTCTATCGCCTTCTTGACGAGTTCTTCTGAGCGGGACTCTGGGGTTCGAAATGACCG
ACCAAGCGACGCCCAACCTGCCATCACGAGATTTCGATTCCACCGCCGCCTTCTATGAAAGGTTGGGCTT
CGGAATCGTTTTCCGGGACGCCGGCTGGATGATCCTCCAGCGCGGGGATCTCATGCTGGAGTTCTTCGCC
CACCCCAACTTGTTTATTGCAGCTTATAATGGTTACAAATAAAGCAATAGCATCACAAATTTCACAAATA
AAGCATTTTTTTCACTGCATTCTAGTTGTGGTTTGTCCAAACTCATCAATGTATCTTATCATGTCTGTAT
ACCGTCGACCTCTAGCTAGAGCTTGGCGTAATCATGGTCATAGCTGTTTCCTGTGTGAAATTGTTATCCG
CTCACAATTCCACACAACATACGAGCCGGAAGCATAAAGTGTAAAGCCTGGGGTGCCTAATGAGTGAGCT
AACTCACATTAATTGCGTTGCGCTCACTGCCCGCTTTCCAGTCGGGAAACCTGTCGTGCCAGCTGCATTA
ATGAATCGGCCAACGCGCGGGGAGAGGCGGTTTGCGTATTGGGCGCTCTTCCGCTTCCTCGCTCACTGAC
TCGCTGCGCTCGGTCGTTCGGCTGCGGCGAGCGGTATCAGCTCACTCAAAGGCGGTAATACGGTTATCCA
CAGAATCAGGGGATAACGCAGGAAAGAACATGTGAGCAAAAGGCCAGCAAAAGGCCAGGAACCGTAAAAA
GGCCGCGTTGCTGGCGTTTTTCCATAGGCTCCGCCCCCCTGACGAGCATCACAAAAATCGACGCTCAAGT
CAGAGGTGGCGAAACCCGACAGGACTATAAAGATACCAGGCGTTTCCCCCTGGAAGCTCCCTCGTGCGCT
CTCCTGTTCCGACCCTGCCGCTTACCGGATACCTGTCCGCCTTTCTCCCTTCGGGAAGCGTGGCGCTTTC
TCATAGCTCACGCTGTAGGTATCTCAGTTCGGTGTAGGTCGTTCGCTCCAAGCTGGGCTGTGTGCACGAA
CCCCCCGTTCAGCCCGACCGCTGCGCCTTATCCGGTAACTATCGTCTTGAGTCCAACCCGGTAAGACACG
ACTTATCGCCACTGGCAGCAGCCACTGGTAACAGGATTAGCAGAGCGAGGTATGTAGGCGGTGCTACAGA
GTTCTTGAAGTGGTGGCCTAACTACGGCTACACTAGAAGAACAGTATTTGGTATCTGCGCTCTGCTGAAG
CCAGTTACCTTCGGAAAAAGAGTTGGTAGCTCTTGATCCGGCAAACAAACCACCGCTGGTAGCGGTTTTT
TTGTTTGCAAGCAGCAGATTACGCGCAGAAAAAAAGGATCTCAAGAAGATCCTTTGATCTTTTCTACGGG
GTCTGACGCTCAGTGGAACGAAAACTCACGTTAAGGGATTTTGGTCATGAGATTATCAAAAAGGATCTTC
ACCTAGATCCTTTTAAATTAAAAATGAAGTTTTAAATCAATCTAAAGTATATATGAGTAAACTTGGTCTG
ACAGTTACCAATGCTTAATCAGTGAGGCACCTATCTCAGCGATCTGTCTATTTCGTTCATCCATAGTTGC
CTGACTCCCCGTCGTGTAGATAACTACGATACGGGAGGGCTTACCATCTGGCCCCAGTGCTGCAATGATA
CCGCGAGACCCACGCTCACCGGCTCCAGATTTATCAGCAATAAACCAGCCAGCCGGAAGGGCCGAGCGCA
GAAGTGGTCCTGCAACTTTATCCGCCTCCATCCAGTCTATTAATTGTTGCCGGGAAGCTAGAGTAAGTAG
TTCGCCAGTTAATAGTTTGCGCAACGTTGTTGCCATTGCTACAGGCATCGTGGTGTCACGCTCGTCGTTT
GGTATGGCTTCATTCAGCTCCGGTTCCCAACGATCAAGGCGAGTTACATGATCCCCCATGTTGTGCAAAA
AAGCGGTTAGCTCCTTCGGTCCTCCGATCGTTGTCAGAAGTAAGTTGGCCGCAGTGTTATCACTCATGGT
TATGGCAGCACTGCATAATTCTCTTACTGTCATGCCATCCGTAAGATGCTTTTCTGTGACTGGTGAGTAC
TCAACCAAGTCATTCTGAGAATAGTGTATGCGGCGACCGAGTTGCTCTTGCCCGGCGTCAATACGGGATA
ATACCGCGCCACATAGCAGAACTTTAAAAGTGCTCATCATTGGAAAACGTTCTTCGGGGCGAAAACTCTC
AAGGATCTTACCGCTGTTGAGATCCAGTTCGATGTAACCCACTCGTGCACCCAACTGATCTTCAGCATCT
TTTACTTTCACCAGCGTTTCTGGGTGAGCAAAAACAGGAAGGCAAAATGCCGCAAAAAAGGGAATAAGGG
CGACACGGAAATGTTGAATACTCATACTCTTCCTTTTTCAATATTATTGAAGCATTTATCAGGGTTATTG
TCTCATGAGCGGATACATATTTGAATGTATTTAGAAAAATAAACAAATAGGGGTTCCGCGCACATTTCCC
CGAAAAGTGCCACCTGACGTCGACGGATCGGGAGATCTCCCGATCCCCTATGGTGCACTCTCAGTACAAT
CTGCTCTGATGCCGCATAGTTAAGCCAGTATCTGCTCCCTGCTTGTGTGTTGGAGGTCGCTGAGTAGTGC
GCGAGCAAAATTTAAGCTACAACAAGGCAAGGCTTGACCGACAATTGCATGAAGAATCTGCTTAGGGTTA
GGCGTTTTGCGCTGCTTCGCGATGTACGGGCCAGATATACGCGTTGACATTGATTATTGACTAGTTATTA
ATAGTAATCAATTACGGGGTCATTAGTTCATAGCCCATATATGGAGTTCCGCGTTACATAACTTACGGTA
AATGGCCCGCCTGGCTGACCGCCCAACGACCCCCGCCCATTGACGTCAATAATGACGTATGTTCCCATAG
TAACGCCAATAGGGACTTTCCATTGACGTCAATGGGTGGAGTATTTACGGTAAACTGCCCACTTGGCAGT
ACATCAAGTGTATCATATGCCAAGTACGCCCCCTATTGACGTCAATGACGGTAAATGGCCCGCCTGGCAT
TATGCCCAGTACATGACCTTATGGGACTTTCCTACTTGGCAGTACATCTACGTATTAGTCATCGCTATTA
CCATGGTGATGCGGTTTTGGCAGTACATCAATGGGCGTGGATAGCGGTTTGACTCACGGGGATTTCCAAG
TCTCCACCCCATTGACGTCAATGGGAGTTTGTTTTGGCACCAAAATCAACGGGACTTTCCAAAATGTCGT
AACAACTCCGCCCCATTGACGCAAATGGGCGGTAGGCGTGTACGGTGGGAGGTCTATATAAGCAGAGCTC
TCTGGCTAACTAGAGAACCCACTGCTTACTGGCTTATCGAAATTAATACGACTCACTATAGGGAGACCCA
AGCTG
