>Addgene plasmid #50909 | pcDNA3.1 Flag YFP hNKCC1 C723S C724V W733C (NT547) | addgene partial sequence | sequence record 78647 | CMV-F 5'-CGCAAATGGGCGGTAGGCGTG-3'
GCAGAGCTCTCTGGCTAACTAGAGAACCCACTGCTTACTGGCTTATCGAAATTAATACGACTCACTATAG
GGAGACCCAAGCTGGCTAGCCCGGGCACGGCCGCCACCATGGGAGACTACAAAGACCATGACGGTGATTA
TAAAGATCACGACATCGACTACAAGGATGACGATGACAAGGGTGACCCTACCGTCAGCAAGGGCGAGGAG
CTGTTCACCGGGGTGGTGCCCATCCTGGTCGAGCTGGACGGCGACGTAAACGGCCACAAGTTCAGCGTGT
CCGGCGAGGGCGAGGGCGATGCCACCTACGGCAAGCTGACCCTGAAGTTCATCTGCACCACCGGCAAGCT
GCCCGTGCCCTGGCCCACCCTCGTGACCACCTTCGGCTACGGCCTGATGTGCTTCGCCCGCTACCCCGAC
CACATGAAGCAGCACGACTTCTTCAAGTCCGCCATGCCCGAAGGCTACGTCCAGGAGCGCACCATCTTCT
TCAAGGACGACGGCAACTACAAGACCCGCGCCGAGGTGAAGTTCGAGGGCGACACCCTGGTGAACCGCAT
CGAGCTGAAGGGCATCGACTTCAAGGAGGACGGCAACATCCTAGGGCACAAGCTGGAGTACAACTACAAC
AGCCACAACGTTTATATCATGGCCGACAAGCAGAAGAACGGCATCAAGGTGAACTTCAAGATCCGCCACA
ACATCGAGGACGGCAGCGTGCAGCTCGCCGACCACTACCAGCAGAACACCCCCATCGGCGACGGCCCCGT
GCTGCTGCCCGACAACCACTACCTGAGCTACCAGTCCAAACTGAGCAAAGACCCCAACGAGAAGCGCGAT
CACATGGTCCTGCTGGAGTTCGTGACCGCCGCCGGGATCACTCTCGGCATGGACGAGCTCTACA
