>Addgene plasmid #50909 | pcDNA3.1 Flag YFP hNKCC1 C723S C724V W733C (NT547) | addgene partial sequence | sequence record 79023 | hNKCC1-int-R 5'-ATATTTGGCTTGGTCGATGG-3'
TCCACAGATCATCAAACCAACATTTTTTGTGAAATCGTGAACAAGATGAAGTAAGGCCGGCCGTGAGTTT
GGCGCTCCTGTCATAACAAGACACTGTGGCCTAAAGTTTTTCACATGGTCCTCCACGCCAGAAAGCCTAA
TACTATGTTGCAGGGCATTGAGGTAAGTCAGGGCTTGTGTAGAGGATCCCCAATTCACATCGGGTTTTTT
GTAGGTAACATAAATATAGAGACCAAGGACTATCACGTAGGTTAGCAAAGCAGCACACCAGTTAATGACG
AACATTACTATCACAGAAAGAATTGCTCCAAGAAGTGAGATCCACATATTGTAGTATTTAAATGCCGGTC
GCCATCCTGGGCTTTTTGCCAGTGAAGCATGGAATACTGAAAAATTGATGAGGGCATAGCTGGCAAGGAA
GAAGTTTGAGATAATTGGTGCAATAACATTCAGTTCGGCAATTAAGATGAATCCAAGTGCAATTAAGAAT
GTTAAGATGTAGCCACGTAATGGCTCATTATTTTTCCCATAACCTTTAGCAAACATCTGGAAAGCGGGGT
AGATGTTGTCTTTACATAGGGCCTGAAATATCTTGGGAGCACTCACTAGGGATGCTAATGCGCTAGAAAG
AGTGGCAGAGAATATGCCCGCGGAAATTAGTGGTGTAAATCCTGACACCATACTCATTACCTGAAAGTTG
TTCATTAGGCCGTAGCTACAAGGACTGGATTCACAAGATGAAAAATCAAAGTTTAATTTGCAGGCTGCGC
TAGTACAGTTTGTTAGCTCTGTTACGATAGTGTCATTAACATTACCAGTGGCATCGCGTACGACACAAGA
ACCTACAGACACGGCAATTCCTACATAAACCAATGTAGTAATTAAAATGGCTAGGAGTGTTCCTTTGGGT
ATGGCTGACTGAGGA
